>Addgene plasmid #121741 | JN402: pMVP (R4-R3) Firefly Luciferase | addgene full sequence | sequence record 237172 | Addgene NGS Result
CTTTCCTGCGTTATCCCCTGATTCTGTGGATAACCGTATTACCGCCTTTGAGTGAGCTGATACCGCTCGC
CGCAGCCGAACGACCGAGCGCAGCGAGTCAGTGAGCGAGGAAGCGGAAGAGCGCCCAATACGCAAACCGC
CTCTCCCCGCGCGTTGGCCGATTCATTAATGCAGCTGGCACGACAGGTTTCCCGACTGGAAAGCGGGCAG
TGAGCGCAACGCAATTAATACGCGTACCGCTAGCCAGGAAGAGTTTGTAGAAACGCAAAAAGGCCATCCG
TCAGGATGGCCTTCTGCTTAGTTTGATGCCTGGCAGTTTATGGCGGGCGTCCTGCCCGCCACCCTCCGGG
CCGTTGCTTCACAACGTTCAAATCCGCTCCCGGCGGATTTGTCCTACTCAGGAGAGCGTTCACCGACAAA
CAACAGATAAAACGAAAGGCCCAGTCTTCCGACTGAGCCTTTCGTTTTATTTGATGCCTGGCAGTTCCCT
ACTCTCGCGTTAACGCTAGCATGGATGTTTTCCCAGTCACGACGTTGTAAAACGACGGCCAGTCTTAAGC
TCGGGCCCCTACAGGTCACTAATACCATCTAAGTAGTTGATTCATAGTGACTGGATATGTTGTGTTTTAC
AGTATTATGTAGTCTGTTTTTTATGCAAAATCTAATTTAATATATTGATATTTATATCATTTTACGTTTC
TCGTTCAACTTTTCTATACAAAGTTGCCATGGAAGATGCCAAAAACATTAAGAAGGGCCCAGCGCCATTC
TACCCACTCGAAGACGGGACCGCCGGCGAGCAGCTGCACAAAGCCATGAAGCGCTACGCCCTGGTGCCCG
GCACCATCGCCTTTACCGACGCACATATCGAGGTGGACATTACCTACGCCGAGTACTTCGAGATGAGCGT
TCGGCTGGCAGAAGCTATGAAGCGCTATGGGCTGAATACAAACCATCGGATCGTGGTGTGCAGCGAGAAT
AGCTTGCAGTTCTTCATGCCCGTGTTGGGTGCCCTGTTCATCGGTGTGGCTGTGGCCCCAGCTAACGACA
TCTACAACGAGCGCGAGCTGCTGAACAGCATGGGCATCAGCCAGCCCACCGTCGTATTCGTGAGCAAGAA
AGGGCTGCAAAAGATCCTCAACGTGCAAAAGAAGCTACCGATCATACAAAAGATCATCATCATGGATAGC
AAGACCGACTACCAGGGCTTCCAAAGCATGTACACCTTCGTGACTTCCCATTTGCCACCCGGCTTCAACG
AGTACGACTTCGTGCCCGAGAGCTTCGACCGGGACAAAACCATCGCCCTGATCATGAACAGTAGTGGCAG
TACCGGATTGCCCAAGGGCGTAGCCCTACCGCACCGCACCGCTTGTGTCCGATTCAGTCATGCCCGCGAC
CCCATCTTCGGCAACCAGATCATCCCCGACACCGCTATCCTCAGCGTGGTGCCATTTCACCACGGCTTCG
GCATGTTCACCACGCTGGGCTACTTGATCTGCGGCTTTCGGGTCGTGCTCATGTACCGCTTCGAGGAGGA
GCTATTCTTGCGCAGCTTGCAAGACTATAAGATTCAATCTGCCCTGCTGGTGCCCACACTATTTAGCTTC
TTCGCTAAGAGCACTCTCATCGACAAGTACGACCTAAGCAACTTGCACGAGATCGCCAGCGGCGGGGCGC
CGCTCAGCAAGGAGGTAGGTGAGGCCGTGGCCAAACGCTTCCACCTACCAGGCATCCGCCAGGGCTACGG
CCTGACAGAAACAACCAGCGCCATTCTGATCACCCCCGAAGGGGACGACAAGCCTGGCGCAGTAGGCAAG
GTGGTGCCCTTCTTCGAGGCTAAGGTGGTGGACTTGGACACCGGTAAGACACTGGGTGTGAACCAGCGCG
GCGAGCTGTGCGTCCGTGGCCCCATGATCATGAGCGGCTACGTTAACAACCCCGAGGCTACAAACGCTCT
CATCGACAAGGACGGCTGGCTGCACAGCGGCGACATCGCCTACTGGGACGAGGACGAGCACTTCTTCATC
GTGGACCGGCTGAAGAGCCTGATCAAATACAAGGGCTACCAGGTAGCCCCAGCCGAACTGGAGAGCATCC
TGCTGCAACACCCCAACATCTTCGACGCCGGGGTCGCCGGCCTGCCCGACGACGATGCCGGCGAGCTGCC
CGCCGCAGTCGTCGTGCTGGAACACGGTAAAACCATGACCGAGAAGGAGATCGTGGACTATGTGGCCAGC
CAGGTTACAACCGCCAAGAAGCTGCGCGGTGGTGTTGTGTTCGTGGACGAGGTGCCTAAAGGACTGACCG
GCAAGTTGGACGCCCGCAAGATCCGCGAGATTCTCATTAAGGCCAAGAAGGGCGGCAAGATCGCCGTGTA
AACAACTTTGTATAATAAAGTTGAACGAGAAACGTAAAATGATATAAATATCAATATATTAAATTAGATT
TTGCATAAAAAACAGACTACATAATACTGTAAAACACAACATATCCAGTCACTATGAATCAACTACTTAG
ATGGTATTAGTGACCTGTACTGCAGGGCGGCCGCGATATCCCCTATAGTGAGTCGTATTACATGGTCATA
GCTGTTTCCTGGCAGCTCTGGCCCGTGTCTCAAAATCTCTGATGTTACATTGCACAAGATAAAAATATAT
CATCATGAACAATAAAACTGTCTGCTTACATAAACAGTAATACAAGGGGTGTTATGAGCCATATTCAACG
GGAAACGTCGAGGCCGCGATTAAATTCCAACATGGATGCTGATTTATATGGGTATAAATGGGCTCGCGAT
AATGTCGGGCAATCAGGTGCGACAATCTATCGCTTGTATGGGAAGCCCGATGCGCCAGAGTTGTTTCTGA
AACATGGCAAAGGTAGCGTTGCCAATGATGTTACAGATGAGATGGTCAGACTAAACTGGCTGACGGAATT
TATGCCTCTTCCGACCATCAAGCATTTTATCCGTACTCCTGATGATGCATGGTTACTCACCACTGCGATC
CCCGGAAAAACAGCATTCCAGGTATTAGAAGAATATCCTGATTCAGGTGAAAATATTGTTGATGCGCTGG
CAGTGTTCCTGCGCCGGTTGCATTCGATTCCTGTTTGTAATTGTCCTTTTAACAGCGATCGCGTATTTCG
TCTCGCTCAGGCGCAATCACGAATGAATAACGGTTTGGTTGATGCGAGTGATTTTGATGACGAGCGTAAT
GGCTGGCCTGTTGAACAAGTCTGGAAAGAAATGCATAAACTTTTGCCATTCTCACCGGATTCAGTCGTCA
CTCATGGTGATTTCTCACTTGATAACCTTATTTTTGACGAGGGGAAATTAATAGGTTGTATTGATGTTGG
ACGAGTCGGAATCGCAGACCGATACCAGGATCTTGCCATCCTATGGAACTGCCTCGGTGAGTTTTCTCCT
TCATTACAGAAACGGCTTTTTCAAAAATATGGTATTGATAATCCTGATATGAATAAATTGCAGTTTCATT
TGATGCTCGATGAGTTTTTCTAATCAGAATTGGTTAATTGGTTGTAACACTGGCAGAGCATTACGCTGAC
TTGACGGGACGGCGCAAGCTCATGACCAAAATCCCTTAACGTGAGTTACGCGTCGTTCCACTGAGCGTCA
GACCCCGTAGAAAAGATCAAAGGATCTTCTTGAGATCCTTTTTTTCTGCGCGTAATCTGCTGCTTGCAAA
CAAAAAAACCACCGCTACCAGCGGTGGTTTGTTTGCCGGATCAAGAGCTACCAACTCTTTTTCCGAAGGT
AACTGGCTTCAGCAGAGCGCAGATACCAAATACTGTTCTTCTAGTGTAGCCGTAGTTAGGCCACCACTTC
AAGAACTCTGTAGCACCGCCTACATACCTCGCTCTGCTAATCCTGTTACCAGTGGCTGCTGCCAGTGGCG
ATAAGTCGTGTCTTACCGGGTTGGACTCAAGACGATAGTTACCGGATAAGGCGCAGCGGTCGGGCTGAAC
GGGGGGTTCGTGCACACAGCCCAGCTTGGAGCGAACGACCTACACCGAACTGAGATACCTACAGCGTGAG
CTATGAGAAAGCGCCACGCTTCCCGAAGGGAGAAAGGCGGACAGGTATCCGGTAAGCGGCAGGGTCGGAA
CAGGAGAGCGCACGAGGGAGCTTCCAGGGGGAAACGCCTGGTATCTTTATAGTCCTGTCGGGTTTCGCCA
CCTCTGACTTGAGCGTCGATTTTTGTGATGCTCGTCAGGGGGGCGGAGCCTATGGAAAAACGCCAGCAAC
GCGGCCTTTTTACGGTTCCTGGCCTTTTGCTGGCCTTTTGCTCACATGTT
Features (pLannotate 1.2.2; 11 found; start..end, strand, type, name):
    121..213     +  CDS            lacI (fragment): lac repressor; lacI; The lac repressor binds to the lac operator to inhibit transcription in E. coli. This inhibition can be relieved by adding lactose or isopropyl-β-D-thiogalactopyranoside (IPTG).
    268..295     -  terminator     rrnB T2 terminator: transcription terminator T2 from the E. coli rrnB gene
    427..470     +  terminator     rrnB T1 terminator: Escherichia coli rrnB; transcription terminator T1 from the E. coli rrnB gene
    517..553     -  CDS            lacZα (fragment): LacZα fragment of β-galactosidase; lacZ fragment
    603..722     -  protein_bind   attR1: mutant version of attR; recombination site for the Gateway® LR reaction LR Clonase™
    706..726     -  protein_bind   attB4: mutant version of attB; core recombination site for the Gateway® BP reaction BP Clonase™
    729..2381    +  CDS            luciferase: firefly luciferase synthetic luc2 version of the luciferase gene
   2383..2506    +  protein_bind   attR3: mutant version of attR; recombination site for the Gateway® LR reaction LR Clonase™
   2562..2580    -  promoter       T7 promoter: promoter for bacteriophage T7 RNA polymerase
   2714..3523    +  CDS            KanR: aminoglycoside phosphotransferase; aph(3')-Ia; confers resistance to kanamycin in bacteria or G418 (Geneticin®) in eukaryotes
   3670..4258    +  rep_origin     ori: high-copy-number ColE1/pMB1/pBR322/pUC origin of replication
