[The description below was written by a language model from this plasmid's Addgene catalogue record and pLannotate feature annotations shown in this document.]
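Description:
JN402: pMVP (R4-R3) Firefly Luciferase is a Gateway entry plasmid from the pMVP modular cloning platform, built on the Invitrogen pDONR221 P4r-P3r donor backbone. It is propagated in E. coli as a high-copy plasmid through a ColE1/pUC-type origin and selected with kanamycin via an aminoglycoside phosphotransferase (KanR) gene. The full sequenced record is about 4.3 kb, consistent with the stated backbone plus a roughly 1.65 kb insert. Backbone features typical of pDONR vectors are present, including rrnB T1 and T2 transcription terminators upstream of the cloning site, which insulate the insert from read-through transcription, a T7 promoter downstream in reverse orientation, and the M13 priming sites listed for sequencing. The short lacI and lacZα hits are annotated only as fragments.

The payload is the synthetic luc2 version of the firefly luciferase coding sequence, amplified from a Promega pGL4 reporter vector and introduced by Gateway recombination. The open reading frame is flanked by recombination sites that define the R4-R3 position. The automated annotation labels the upstream site as attR1 with an overlapping attB4 core, which most likely reflects an attR4 site as the plasmid name indicates, and the downstream site as attR3. No eukaryotic promoter or polyadenylation signal is annotated, so the plasmid is not an expression construct in itself. Instead, it supplies luciferase as one module in 3- or 4-component MultiSite Gateway Pro LR assemblies, where it is combined with other entry plasmids and a destination vector to build custom transgene expression constructs carrying a bioluminescent reporter.
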