Addgene plasmid #121741: JN402: pMVP (R4-R3) Firefly Luciferase
Purpose: pMVP R4-R3 entry plasmid, contains Firefly Luciferase for 3- or 4-component MultiSite Gateway Pro assembly
Depositing lab: Christopher Newgard. Depositing organization: Duke University. Publication: Creation of versatile cloning platforms for transgene expression and dCas9-based epigenome editing. Haldeman JM, Conway AE, Arlotto ME, Slentz DH, Muoio DM, Becker TC, Newgard CB. Nucleic Acids Res. 2018 Dec 27. pii: 5264291. doi: 10.1093/nar/gky1286. PubMed 30590691.
Backbone
  Vector backbone: pDONR221 P4r-P3r
  Backbone manufacturer: Invitrogen
  Backbone size w/o insert (bp): 2664
  Vector type: Synthetic Biology ; pMVP Gateway Entry Plasmid
Growth in bacteria
  Bacterial resistance: Kanamycin, 50 μg/mL
  Growth temperature: 37°C
  Growth strain: DH5alpha
  Copy number: High Copy
Gene/Insert
  Gene/Insert name: Firefly Luciferase (alt name: Luc2)
  Species: Synthetic
  Insert size (bp): 1656
  Cloning method: Gateway Cloning
  Sequencing primers: 5′ M13F; 3′ M13R
Terms and licenses: Academic/Nonprofit Terms; Industry Terms: Not Available to Industry
Depositor comments: Luc2 PCR'd from pGL4.23 (Promega)
How to cite: JN402: pMVP (R4-R3) Firefly Luciferase was a gift from Christopher Newgard (Addgene plasmid # 121741 ; http://n2t.net/addgene:121741 ; RRID:Addgene_121741)
